>Addgene plasmid #244743 | CL20_mEGFP_FOidr_191 | addgene full sequence | sequence record 488210 | Addgene NGS Result
AAAAAAAATCTAACCTCAAGTCAAGGCTTTTCTATGGAATAAGGAATGGACAGCAGGGGGCTGTTTCATA
TACTGATGACCTCTTTATAGCCAACCTTTGTTCATGGCAGCCAGCATATGGGCATATGTTGCCAAACTCT
AAACCAAATACTCATTCTGATGTTTTAAATGATTTGCCCTCCCATATGTCCTTCCGAGTGAGAGACACAA
AAAATTCCAACACACTATTGCAATGAAAATAAATTTCCTTTATTAGCCAGAAGTCAGATGCTCAAGGGGC
TTCATGATGTCCCCATAATTTTTGGCAGAGGGAAAAAGATCTGCTAGCTCGAGCAGCTGAAGCTTTATTG
AGGCTTAAGCAGTGGGTTCCCTAGTTAGCCAGAGAGCTCCCAGGCTCAGATCTGGTCTAACCAGAGAGAC
CCAGTACAGGCAAAAAGCAGATCTTGTCTTCTTTGGGAGTGAATTAGCCCTTCCAGTCCCCCCTTTTCTT
TTAAAAAGTGGCTAAGATCTACAGCTGCCTTGTAAGTCATTGGTCTTAAAGGTACCGTAATCTTATCTAG
AACCGGTTCAATTACTGGTGTCACTATGAACACTTCCGGGCCCTTCAGTCGGACTCGTGACGGATGACGG
CGTTGTAGCATCCTGCCATCCCCCATTTGCTGAGATCCCTTGTGGGGAATACATTTGACTGGCAGCTAAC
CCATCGCTATATCCACCCGTCTGAGAAATGACGTGACGTAACGTGTCAACTTGAGACTGTACATTGGCAC
CTACTTGAGCTCCCTGGTAGGAGTCCCCGTTCCGGGAAGCGGCCGCACTTCCCCCGGAGCCTCCGCTTCC
GCCCTTGTACAGCTCGTCCATGCCGAGAGTGATCCCGGCGGCGGTCACGAACTCCAGCAGGACCATGTGA
TCGCGCTTCTCGTTGGGGTCTTTGCTCAGCTTGGACTGGGTGCTCAGGTAGTGGTTGTCGGGCAGCAGCA
CGGGGCCGTCGCCGATGGGGGTGTTCTGCTGGTAGTGGTCGGCGAGCTGCACGCTGCCGTCCTCGATGTT
GTGGCGGATCTTGAAGTTCACCTTGATGCCGTTCTTCTGCTTGTCGGCCATGATATAGACGTTGTGGCTG
TTGTAGTTGTACTCCAGCTTGTGCCCCAGGATGTTGCCGTCCTCCTTGAAGTCGATGCCCTTCAGCTCGA
TGCGGTTCACCAGGGTGTCGCCCTCGAACTTCACCTCGGCGCGGGTCTTGTAGTTGCCGTCGTCCTTGAA
GAAGATGGTGCGCTCCTGGACGTAGCCTTCGGGCATGGCGGACTTGAAGAAGTCGTGCTGCTTCATGTGG
TCGGGGTAGCGGCTGAAGCACTGCACGCCGTAGGTCAGGGTGGTCACGAGGGTGGGCCAGGGCACGGGCA
GCTTGCCGGTGGTGCAGATGAACTTCAGGGTCAGCTTGCCGTAGGTGGCATCGCCCTCGCCCTCGCCGGA
CACGCTGAACTTGTGGCCGTTTACGTCGCCGTCCAGCTCGACCAGGATGGGCACCACCCCGGTGAACAGC
TCCTCGCCCTTGCTCACCATGGTGGCGACCGGTGGATCCCGGGCCCGCGGTACCGTCGACTGCAGAATTC
GGTTCACTAAACGAGCCCGGTTCACTAAACGAGCTCTGCTTATATAGACCTCCCACCGTACACGCCTACC
GCCCATTTGCGTCAATGGGGCGGAGTTGTTACGACATTTTGGAAAGTCCCGTTGATTTTGGTGCCAAAAC
AAACTCCCATTGACGTCAATGGGGTGGAGACTTGGAAATCCCCGTGAGTCAAACCGCTATCCACGCCCAT
TGATGTACTGCCAAAACCGCATCACCATGGTAATAGCGATGACTAATACGTAGATGTACTGCCAAGTAGG
AAAGTCCCATAAGGTCATGTACTGGGCATAATGCCAGGCGGGCCATTTACCGTCATTGACGTCAATAGGG
GGCGTACTTGGCATATGATACACTTGATGTACTGCCAAGTGGGCAGTTTACCGTAAATACTCCACCCATT
GACGTCAATGGAAAGTCCCTATTGGCGTTACTATGGGAACATACGTCATTATTGACGTCAATGGGCGGGG
GTCGTTGGGCGGTCAGCCAGGCGGGCCATTTACCGTAAGTTATGTAACGCGGAACTCCATATATGGGCTA
TGAACTAATGACCCCGTAATTGATTACTATTAATAACTAGCACGCGTTCGAAGCTTGAGCTCGGTCCCCT
CGGGGTTGGGAGGTGGGTCTGAAACGATAATGGTGAATATCCCTGCCTAACTCTATTCACTATAGAAAGT
ACAGCAAAAACTATTCTTAAACCTACCAAGCCTCCTACTATCATTATGAATAATTTTATATACCACAGCC
AATTTGTTATGTTAAACCAATTCCACAAACTTGCCCATTTATCTAATTCCAATAATTCTTGTTCATTCTT
TTCTTGCTGGTTTTGCGATTCTTCAATTAAGGAGTGTATTAAGCTTGTGTAATTGTTAATTTCTCTGTCC
CACTCCATCCAGGTCGTGTGATTCCAAATCTGTTCCAGAGATTTATTACTCCAACTAGCATTCCAAGGCA
CAGCAGTGGTGCAAATGAGTTTTCCAGAGCAACCCCAAATCCCCAGGAGCTGTTGATCCTTTAGGTATCT
TTCCACAGCCAGGATTCTTGCCTGGAGCTGCTTGATGCCCCAGACTGTGAGTTGCAACAGATGCTGTTGC
GCCTCAATAGCCCTCAGCAAATTGTTCTGCTGCTGCACTATACCAGACAATAATTGTCTGGCCTGTACCG
TCAGCGTCATTGACGCTGCGCCCATAGTGCTTCCTGCTGCTCCCAAGAACCCAAGGAACAAAGCTCCTAT
TCCCACTGCTCTTTTTTCTCTCTGCACCACTCTTCTCTTTGCCTTGGTGGGTGCTACTCCTAATGGTTCA
ATTTTTACTACTTTATATTTATATAATTCACTTCTCCAATTGTCCCTCATATCTCCTCCTTATGGTGTTT
TACTAAACTTTTCCATGTTCTAATCCTCATCCTGTCTACTTGCCACACAATCATCACCTGCCATCTGTTT
TCCATAATCCCTAATGATCTTTGCTTTTCTTCTTGGCACTACTTTTATGTCACTATTATCTTGTATTACT
ACTGCCCCTTCACCTTTCCAGAGGAGCTTTGCTGGTCCTTTCCAAAGTGGATTTCTGCTGTCCCTGTAAT
AAACCCGAAAATTTTGAATTTTTGTAATTTGTTTTTGTAATTCTTTAGTTTGTATGTCTGTTGCTATTAT
GTCTACTATTCTTTCCCCTGCACTGTACCCCCCAATCCCCCCTTTTCTTTTAAAATTGTGGATGAATACT
GCCATTTGTACTGCTGTCTTAAGATGTTCAGCCTGATCTCTTACCTGTCCTATAATTTTCTTTAATTCTT
TATTCATAGATTCTACTACTCCTTGACTTTGGGGATTGTAGGGAATTTCCAGGTCTGAAGATCCTGCTGC
TTGCTGTGCTTTTTTCTTACTTTTGTTTTGCTCTTCCTCTATCTTGTCTAAAGCTTCCTTGGTGTCTTTT
ATCTCTATCCTTTGATGCACACAATAGAGGGTTGCTACTGTATTATATAATGATCTAAGTTCTTCTGATC
CTGTCTGAAGGGATGGTTGTAGCTGTCCCAGTATTTGTCTACAGCCTTCTGATGTTTCTAACAGGCCAGT
ATTAACTGCGAATCGTTCTAGCTCCCTGCTTGCCCATACTATATGTTTTAATTTATATTTTTTCTTTCCC
CCTGGCCTTAACCGAATTTTTTCCCATCGCGATCTAATTCTCCCCCGCTTAATACTGACGCTCTCGCACC
CATCTCTCTCCTTCTAGCCTCCGCTAGTCAAAATTTTTGGCGTACTCACCAGTCGCCGCCCCTCGCCTCT
TGCCGTGCGCGCTTCAGCAAGCCGAGTCCTGCGTCGAGAGAGCTCCTCTGGTTTCCCTTTCGCTTTCAAG
TCCCTGTTCGGGCGCCACTGCTAGAGATTTTCCACACTGACTAAAAGGGTCTGAGGGATCTCTAGTTACC
AGAGTCACACAACAGACGGGCACACACTACTTGAAGCACTCAAGGCAAGCTTTATTGAGGCTTAAGCAGT
GGGTTCCCTAGTTAGCCAGAGAGCTCCCAGGCTCAGATCTGGTCTAACCAGAGAGACCCAGTACAGGCAA
AAAGCAGCTGCTTATATGCAGGATCTGAGGGCTCGCCACTCCCCAGTCCCGCCCAGGCCACGCCTCCCAT
GGTAATAGCGATGACTAATACGTAGATGTACTGCCAAGTAGGAAAGTCCCATAAGGTCATGTACTGGGCA
TAATGCCAGGCGGGCCATTTACCGTCATTGACGTCAATAGGGGGCGTACTTGGCATATGATACACTTGAT
GTACTGCCAAGTGGGCAGTTTACCGTAAATACTCCACCCATTGACGTCAATGGAAAGTCCCTATTGGCGT
TACTATGGGAACATACGTCATTATTGACGTCAATGGGCGGGGGTCGTTGGGCGGTCAGCCAGGCGGGCCA
TTTACCGTAAGTTATGTAACGCGGAACTCCATATATGGGCTATGAACTAATGACCCCGTAATTGATTACT
ATTAATAACTAGTCAATAATCAATGTCGACCCAGGTGGCACTTTTCGGGGAAATGTGCGCGGAACCCCTA
TTTGTTTATTTTTCTAAATACATTCAAATATGTATCCGCTCATGAGACAATAACCCTGATAAATGCTTCA
ATAATATTGAAAAAGGAAGAGTATGAGTATTCAACATTTCCGTGTCGCCCTTATTCCCTTTTTTGCGGCA
TTTTGCCTTCCTGTTTTTGCTCACCCAGAAACGCTGGTGAAAGTAAAAGATGCTGAAGATCAGTTGGGTG
CACGAGTGGGTTACATCGAACTGGATCTCAACAGCGGTAAGATCCTTGAGAGTTTTCGCCCCGAAGAACG
TTTTCCAATGATGAGCACTTTTAAAGTTCTGCTATGTGGCGCGGTATTATCCCGTATTGACGCCGGGCAA
GAGCAACTCGGTCGCCGCATACACTATTCTCAGAATGACTTGGTTGAGTACTCACCAGTCACAGAAAAGC
ATCTTACGGATGGCATGACAGTAAGAGAATTATGCAGTGCTGCCATAACCATGAGTGATAACACTGCGGC
CAACTTACTTCTGACAACGATCGGAGGACCGAAGGAGCTAACCGCTTTTTTGCACAACATGGGGGATCAT
GTAACTCGCCTTGATCGTTGGGAACCGGAGCTGAATGAAGCCATACCAAACGACGAGCGTGACACCACGA
TGCCTGTAGCAATGGCAACAACGTTGCGCAAACTATTAACTGGCGAACTACTTACTCTAGCTTCCCGGCA
ACAATTAATAGACTGGATGGAGGCGGATAAAGTTGCAGGACCACTTCTGCGCTCGGCCCTTCCGGCTGGC
TGGTTTATTGCTGATAAATCTGGAGCCGGTGAGCGTGGGTCTCGCGGTATCATTGCAGCACTGGGGCCAG
ATGGTAAGCCCTCCCGTATCGTAGTTATCTACACGACGGGGAGTCAGGCAACTATGGATGAACGAAATAG
ACAGATCGCTGAGATAGGTGCCTCACTGATTAAGCATTGGTAACTGTCAGACCAAGTTTACTCATATATA
CTTTAGATTGATTTAAAACTTCATTTTTAATTTAAAAGGATCTAGGTGAAGATCCTTTTTGATAATCTCA
TGACCAAAATCCCTTAACGTGAGTTTTCGTTCCACTGAGCGTCAGACCCCGTAGAAAAGATCAAAGGATC
TTCTTGAGATCCTTTTTTTCTGCGCGTAATCTGCTGCTTGCAAACAAAAAAACCACCGCTACCAGCGGTG
GTTTGTTTGCCGGATCAAGAGCTACCAACTCTTTTTCCGAAGGTAACTGGCTTCAGCAGAGCGCAGATAC
CAAATACTGTTCTTCTAGTGTAGCCGTAGTTAGGCCACCACTTCAAGAACTCTGTAGCACCGCCTACATA
CCTCGCTCTGCTAATCCTGTTACCAGTGGCTGCTGCCAGTGGCGATAAGTCGTGTCTTACCGGGTTGGAC
TCAAGACGATAGTTACCGGATAAGGCGCAGCGGTCGGGCTGAACGGGGGGTTCGTGCACACAGCCCAGCT
TGGAGCGAACGACCTACACCGAACTGAGATACCTACAGCGTGAGCTATGAGAAAGCGCCACGCTTCCCGA
AGGGAGAAAGGCGGACAGGTATCCGGTAAGCGGCAGGGTCGGAACAGGAGAGCGCACGAGGGAGCTTCCA
GGGGGAAACGCCTGGTATCTTTATAGTCCTGTCGGGTTTCGCCACCTCTGACTTGAGCGTCGATTTTTGT
GATGCTCGTCAGGGGGGCGGAGCCTATGGAAAAACGCCAGCAACGCGGCCTTTTTACGGTTCCTGGCCTT
TTGCTGGCCTTTTGCTCACATGTTCTTTCCTGCGTTATCCCCTGATTCTGTGGATAACCGTATTACCGCC
TTTGAGTGAGCTGATACCGCTCGCCGCAGCCGAACGACCGAGCGCAGCGAGTCAGTGAGCGAGGAAGCGG
AAGAGCGCCCAATACGCAAACCGCCTCTCCCCGCGCGTTGGCCGATTCATTAATGCAGCGGATCCAGACA
TGATAAGATACATTGATGAGTTTGGACAAACCACAACTAGAATGCAGTGAAAAAAATGCTTTATTTGTGA
AATTTGTGATGCTATTGCTTTATTTGTAACCATTATAAGCTGCAATAAACAAGTTAGCTTTTTGCAAAAG
CCTAGGCCTCCAAAAAAGCCTCCTCACTACTTCTGGAATAGCTCAGAGGCCGAGGCGGCCTCGGCCTCTG
CATAAATAAAAAAAATTAGTCAGCCATGGGGCGGAGAATGGGCGGAACTGGGCGGAGTTAGGGGCGGGAT
GGGCGGAGTTAGGGGCGGGACTATGGTTGCTGACTAATTGAGATGCGGATCCGCTGGCACGACAGGTTTC
CCGACTGGAAAGCGGGCAGTGAGCGCAACGCAATTAATGTGAGTTAGCTCACTCATTAGGCACCCCAGGC
TTTACACTTTATGCTTCCGGCTCGTATGTTGTGTGGAATTGTGAGCGGATAACAATTTCACACAGGAAAC
AGCTATGACCATGATTACGCCAAGCTTGGGCTGCAGGTCGAGGGATCTCCATAAGAGAAGAGGGACAGCT
ATGACTGGGAGTAGTCAGGAGAGGAGGAAAAATCTGGCTAGTAAAACATGTAAGGAAAATTTTAGGGATG
TTAAAGAAAAAAATAACACAAAACAAAATAT
Features (pLannotate 1.2.2; 29 found; start..end, strand, type, name):
    199..254     -  polyA_signal   β-globin poly(A) signal: rabbit β-globin polyadenylation signal (Gil and Proudfoot, 1987)
    340..475     -  LTR            3' LTR (ΔU3) (fragment): self-inactivating 3' long terminal repeat (LTR) from HIV-1
    477..545     -  CDS            nef (fragment): NEF_HV1Z2 - Experimental evidence at protein level: Swiss-Prot protein existence level 1. Extracellular Nef protein targets CD4(+) T-lymphocytes for apoptosis by interacting with CXCR4 surface receptors. From Human immunodeficiency virus type 1 group M subtype D (isolate Z2/CDC-Z34) (HIV-1).
    571..807     -  CDS            PBX1 (fragment): PBX1_HUMAN - Also known as PRL. Experimental evidence at protein level: Swiss-Prot protein existence level 1. [Isoform PBX1b]: As part of a PDX1:PBX1b:MEIS2B complex in pancreatic acinar cells, is involved in the transcriptional activation of the ELA1 enhancer; the complex binds to the enhancer B element and cooperates with the transcription factor 1 complex (PTF1) bound to the enhancer A element. From Homo sapiens (Human).
    844..1560    -  CDS            mEGFP: mEGFP is a basic (constitutively fluorescent) green fluorescent protein published in 2002, derived from Aequorea victoria. It has moderate acid sensitivity.
   1574..1611    -  misc_feature   MCS (fragment): multiple cloning site
   1610..1626    -  promoter       tight TRE promoter (fragment): Tet-responsive promoter PTight, consisting of seven tet operator sequences followed by the minimal CMV promoter
   1642..1845    -  promoter       CMV promoter: human cytomegalovirus (CMV) immediate early promoter
   1846..2149    -  enhancer       CMV enhancer: human cytomegalovirus immediate early enhancer
   2217..2233    -  misc_feature   MCS (fragment): multiple cloning site
   2233..2258    -  CDS            Rev (fragment): human immunodeficiency virus 1 (HIV-1) Rev protein; rev; enhances nuclear export of unspliced and incompletely spliced viral mRNAs
   2635..2868    -  misc_feature   RRE: The Rev response element (RRE) of HIV-1 allows for Rev-dependent mRNA export from the nucleus to the cytoplasm.
   3002..3085    -  CDS            vif (fragment): VIF_HV1BR - Experimental evidence at protein level: Swiss-Prot protein existence level 1. Counteracts the innate antiviral activity of host APOBEC3F and APOBEC3G. Forms a complex with host APOBEC3F and APOBEC3G thus preventing the entry of these lethally hypermutating enzymes into progeny virions. Recruits an active E3 ubiquitin ligase complex composed of elongin BC, CUL5, and RBX2 to induce polyubiquitination of APOBEC3G and APOBEC3F. In turn, they are directed to the 26S proteasome for degradation. Vif interaction with APOBEC3G also blocks its cytidine deaminase activity in a proteasome-inde
   3228..3345    -  misc_feature   cPPT/CTS: central polypurine tract and central termination sequence of HIV-1
   3494..3853    -  CDS            HIV-1 gag (fragment): gag protein from human immunodeficiency virus 1; gag
   3837..3962    -  misc_feature   HIV-1 Ψ: packaging signal of human immunodeficiency virus type 1
   4009..4266    -  LTR            5' LTR (truncated): truncated 5' long terminal repeat (LTR) from HIV-1
   4268..4647    -  enhancer       CMV enhancer: human cytomegalovirus immediate early enhancer
   4678..4782    +  promoter       AmpR promoter: bla
   4783..5643    +  CDS            AmpR: β-lactamase; bla; confers resistance to ampicillin, carbenicillin, and related antibiotics
   5814..6402    +  rep_origin     ori: high-copy-number ColE1/pMB1/pBR322/pUC origin of replication
   6585..6639    +  CDS            lacI (fragment): lac repressor; lacI; The lac repressor binds to the lac operator to inhibit transcription in E. coli. This inhibition can be relieved by adding lactose or isopropyl-β-D-thiogalactopyranoside (IPTG).
   6641..6775    -  polyA_signal   SV40 poly(A) signal: SV40 polyadenylation signal
   6795..6930    -  rep_origin     SV40 ori: SV40 origin of replication
   6954..6976    -  promoter       SV40 promoter (fragment): SV40 enhancer and early promoter
   6983..7022    +  CDS            lacI (fragment): lac repressor; lacI; The lac repressor binds to the lac operator to inhibit transcription in E. coli. This inhibition can be relieved by adding lactose or isopropyl-β-D-thiogalactopyranoside (IPTG).
   7035..7056    +  protein_bind   CAP binding site: CAP binding activates transcription in the presence of cAMP. E. coli catabolite activator protein
   7071..7101    +  promoter       lac promoter: promoter for the E. coli lac operon
   7109..7125    +  protein_bind   lac operator: The lac repressor binds to the lac operator to inhibit transcription in E. coli. This inhibition can be relieved by adding lactose or isopropyl-β-D-thiogalactopyranoside (IPTG). lac repressor encoded by lacI
