[The description below was written by a language model from this plasmid's Addgene catalogue record and pLannotate feature annotations shown in this document.]
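Description:
CL20_mEGFP_FOidr_191 is a mammalian expression plasmid built on the CL20 backbone. The catalogue lists it only as a mammalian expression vector, but the feature table shows the architecture of a self-inactivating HIV-1 lentiviral transfer vector. It is propagated in E. coli through a high-copy ColE1/pUC-type origin and selected with ampicillin via the bla gene. The recommended recombination-deficient growth strain is consistent with the repeated LTR sequences. The viral cassette begins with a CMV enhancer fused to a truncated 5' LTR, which would drive genomic RNA production independently of Tat. This is followed by the Ψ packaging signal with a partial gag fragment, the cPPT/CTS, the Rev response element for Rev-dependent nuclear export, and a ΔU3 3' LTR that inactivates LTR promoter activity after integration. A rabbit β-globin polyadenylation signal lies downstream of the 3' LTR. The backbone also carries an SV40 origin and poly(A) signal and some lac-derived remnants. Short hits to vif, nef, Rev and a Tet-responsive promoter appear to be small fragments rather than functional elements.

The payload is an internal CMV enhancer/promoter driving monomeric EGFP fused at the N terminus of FOidr_191. This insert is an unmutated intrinsically disordered region taken from the human oncogenic fusion protein TCF3-PBX1. The depositor comment indicates residues 749 to 825 of the fusion, and the annotation matches this segment to PBX1. No separate mammalian selection marker is annotated, so mEGFP fluorescence serves as the readout. According to the record and its associated publication, the construct is used to express the tagged IDR in mammalian cells, in a study of protein condensate formation and its links to RNA biology.
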