Addgene plasmid #244743: CL20_mEGFP_FOidr_191
Purpose: Express mEGFP-tagged intrinsically disordered protein (IDR), FOidr_191, derived from human fusion protein TCF3_PBX1
Depositing lab: Richard Kriwacki. Depositing organization: St. Jude Children's Research Hospital. Publication: Proteome-wide computational analyses reveal links between protein condensate formation and RNA biology. Maiti S, Tripathi S, Baggett DW, Phillips AH, Park CG, Wang J, Wahiduzzaman, Freyaldenhoven WT, Kinger S, Pioso BJ, Bollinger JC, Somjee R, Lang B, Babu MM, Kriwacki RW. Sci Adv. 2025 Dec 5;11(49):eady1420. doi: 10.1126/sciadv.ady1420. Epub 2025 Dec 3. PubMed 41337585.
Backbone
  Vector backbone: CL20
  Vector type: Mammalian Expression
Growth in bacteria
  Bacterial resistance: Ampicillin, 100 μg/mL
  Growth temperature: 37°C
  Growth strain: NEB Stable
  Copy number: High Copy
Gene/Insert
  Gene/Insert name: FOidr_191
  Species: H. sapiens (human)
  Mutation: Unmutated
  Tag / fusion protein: monomeric EGFP (N terminal on insert)
  Cloning method: Restriction Enzyme; 5′ cloning site Unknown (unknown if destroyed)
Terms and licenses: Academic/Nonprofit Terms; Industry Terms: Not Available to Industry
Depositor comments: TCF3_PBX1_749_825
How to cite: CL20_mEGFP_FOidr_191 was a gift from Richard Kriwacki (Addgene plasmid # 244743 ; http://n2t.net/addgene:244743 ; RRID:Addgene_244743)
